Addgene plasmid #211978: pKLV2-U6gRNA5(PDLIM1_5-1)-PGKpuroBFP-W
Purpose: Express gRNA against PDLIM1 with puro and BFP
Depositing lab: Kosuke Yusa. Depositing organization: Kyoto University, Institute for Life and Medical Sciences. Publication: RENGE infers gene regulatory networks using time-series single-cell RNA-seq data with CRISPR perturbations. Ishikawa M, Sugino S, Masuda Y, Tarumoto Y, Seto Y, Taniyama N, Wagai F, Yamauchi Y, Kojima Y, Kiryu H, Yusa K, Eiraku M, Mochizuki A. Commun Biol. 2023 Dec 28;6(1):1290. doi: 10.1038/s42003-023-05594-4. PubMed 38155269.
Backbone
  Vector backbone: pKLV2-U6gRNA5(BbsI)-PGKpuroBFP-W
  Backbone size w/o insert (bp): 8630
  Total vector size (bp): 8650
  Vector type: Mammalian Expression, Lentiviral, CRISPR
  Selectable markers: Puromycin
Growth in bacteria
  Bacterial resistance: Ampicillin, 100 μg/mL
  Growth temperature: 37°C
  Growth strain: NEB Stable
  Copy number: High Copy
Gene/Insert
  Gene/Insert name: sgRNA targeting PDLIM1
  gRNA/shRNA sequence: GGCAGCAGTCTTTGACTCC
  Species: H. sapiens (human)
  GenBank ID: NM_020992.4
  Entrez Gene: PDLIM1 (a.k.a. CLIM1, CLP-36, CLP36, HEL-S-112, hCLIM1)
  Promoter: Human U6 promoter
  Cloning method: Restriction Enzyme; 5′ cloning site BbsI (destroyed during cloning); 3′ cloning site BbsI (destroyed during cloning)
  Sequencing primers: 5′ AGATAATTAGAATTAATTTGACTG
Terms and licenses: Academic/Nonprofit Terms; Industry Terms: Not Available to Industry
How to cite: pKLV2-U6gRNA5(PDLIM1_5-1)-PGKpuroBFP-W was a gift from Kosuke Yusa (Addgene plasmid # 211978 ; http://n2t.net/addgene:211978 ; RRID:Addgene_211978)
