[The description below was written by a language model from this plasmid's Addgene catalogue record and pLannotate feature annotations shown in this document.]
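Description:
pKLV2-U6gRNA5(PDLIM1_5-1)-PGKpuroBFP-W is an 8,650 bp lentiviral CRISPR guide-expression plasmid built on the pKLV2-U6gRNA5(BbsI)-PGKpuroBFP-W backbone. It carries a single guide RNA directed against human PDLIM1, cloned between two BbsI sites that were destroyed on insertion. In bacteria it is maintained through a high-copy ColE1/pUC-type origin with ampicillin resistance. An f1 origin and remnants of a lac/lacZα cloning region flanked by T3 and T7 promoters are also present in the plasmid backbone.

The viral genome is transcribed from a CMV enhancer/promoter fused to a truncated HIV-1 5' LTR. It contains the Ψ packaging signal with a partial gag sequence, the RRE for Rev-dependent nuclear export, and the cPPT/CTS. Downstream, the human U6 RNA polymerase III promoter drives the PDLIM1 spacer joined to a Streptococcus pyogenes Cas9 guide scaffold (annotated as a tracrRNA fragment). A separate mouse PGK promoter drives puromycin N-acetyltransferase followed by TagBFP. The short gap between the two coding sequences suggests a linked co-expression arrangement, though the linking element is not annotated. A WPRE follows to enhance transcript expression, then a truncated 3' LTR and a bGH polyadenylation signal outside the viral unit.

No Cas9 is encoded, so the construct must be used in cells that supply Cas9 separately. Transduced cells can be selected with puromycin or identified and sorted by blue fluorescence. The associated publication concerns inferring gene regulatory networks from time-series single-cell RNA-seq data with CRISPR perturbations, which is consistent with this plasmid serving as a PDLIM1 perturbation reagent.
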