Features (pLannotate 1.2.2; 28 found; start..end, strand, type, name):
    147..272     -  misc_feature   HIV-1 Ψ: packaging signal of human immunodeficiency virus type 1
    319..499     -  LTR            5' LTR (truncated): truncated 5' long terminal repeat (LTR) from HIV-1
    517..716     -  promoter       CMV promoter: human cytomegalovirus (CMV) immediate early promoter
    717..1017    -  enhancer       CMV enhancer: human cytomegalovirus immediate early enhancer
   1031..1049    -  promoter       T7 promoter: promoter for bacteriophage T7 RNA polymerase
   1057..1212    +  CDS            lacZα (fragment): LacZα fragment of β-galactosidase; lacZ fragment
   1217..1645    +  rep_origin     f1 ori (sequence partly withheld): f1 bacteriophage origin of replication; arrow indicates direction of (+) strand synthesis
   1698..1802    +  promoter       AmpR promoter: bla
   1803..2663    +  CDS            AmpR: β-lactamase; bla; confers resistance to ampicillin, carbenicillin, and related antibiotics
   2834..3422    +  rep_origin     ori: high-copy-number ColE1/pMB1/pBR322/pUC origin of replication
   3605..3697    +  CDS            lacI (fragment): lac repressor; lacI; The lac repressor binds to the lac operator to inhibit transcription in E. coli. This inhibition can be relieved by adding lactose or isopropyl-β-D-thiogalactopyranoside (IPTG).
   3710..3731    +  protein_bind   CAP binding site: CAP binding activates transcription in the presence of cAMP. E. coli catabolite activator protein
   3746..3776    +  promoter       lac promoter: promoter for the E. coli lac operon
   3784..3800    +  protein_bind   lac operator: The lac repressor binds to the lac operator to inhibit transcription in E. coli. This inhibition can be relieved by adding lactose or isopropyl-β-D-thiogalactopyranoside (IPTG). lac repressor encoded by lacI
   3845..3863    +  promoter       T3 promoter: promoter for bacteriophage T3 RNA polymerase
   4002..4113    -  polyA_signal   bGH poly(A) signal: bovine growth hormone polyadenylation signal
   4139..4317    -  LTR            5' LTR (truncated): truncated 5' long terminal repeat (LTR) from HIV-1
   4325..4471    -  CDS            nef (fragment): NEF_HV1LA - Experimental evidence at protein level: Swiss-Prot protein existence level 1. Extracellular Nef protein targets CD4(+) T-lymphocytes for apoptosis by interacting with CXCR4 surface receptors. From Human immunodeficiency virus type 1 group M subtype B (isolate Lai) (HIV-1).
   4465..5051    -  misc_feature   WPRE: woodchuck hepatitis virus posttranscriptional regulatory element
   5063..5761    -  CDS            TagBFP: TagBFP is a basic (constitutively fluorescent) blue fluorescent protein published in 2008, derived from Entacmaea quadricolor. It is reported to be a very rapidly-maturing monomer with very low acid sensitivity.
   5834..6430    -  CDS            PuroR (fragment): puromycin N-acetyltransferase; pac from Streptomyces; confers resistance to puromycin
   6470..6969    -  promoter       PGK promoter: mouse phosphoglycerate kinase 1 promoter
   6992..7059    -  misc_RNA       tracrRNA (fragment): trans-activating CRISPR RNA for the Streptococcus pyogenes CRISPR/Cas9 system
   7106..7346    -  promoter       U6 promoter: RNA polymerase III promoter for human U6 snRNA
   7421..7538    -  misc_feature   cPPT/CTS: central polypurine tract and central termination sequence of HIV-1
   7588..7688    -  CDS            Rev (fragment): human immunodeficiency virus 1 (HIV-1) Rev protein; rev; enhances nuclear export of unspliced and incompletely spliced viral mRNAs
   8065..8298    -  misc_feature   RRE: The Rev response element (RRE) of HIV-1 allows for Rev-dependent mRNA export from the nucleus to the cytoplasm.
   8475..163     -  CDS            HIV-1 gag (fragment) (across the origin): gag protein from human immunodeficiency virus 1; gag
>Addgene plasmid #211978 | pKLV2-U6gRNA5(PDLIM1_5-1)-PGKpuroBFP-W | addgene full sequence | sequence record 418007 | Addgene NGS Result
GATGTTTCTAACAGGCCAGGATTAACTGCGAATCGTTCTAGCTCCCTGCTTGCCCATACTATATGTTTTA
ATTTATATTTTTTCTTTCCCCCTGGCCTTAACCGAATTTTTTCCCATCGCGATCTAATTCTCCCCCGCTT
AATACTGACGCTCTCGCACCCATCTCTCTCCTTCTAGCCTCCGCTAGTCAAAATTTTTGGCGTACTCACC
AGTCGCCGCCCCTCGCCTCTTGCCGTGCGCGCTTCAGCAAGCCGAGTCCTGCGTCGAGAGAGCTCCTCTG
GTTTCCCTTTCGCTTTCAAGTCCCTGTTCGGGCGCCACTGCTAGAGATTTTCCACACTGACTAAAAGGGT
CTGAGGGATCTCTAGTTACCAGAGTCACACAACAGACGGGCACACACTACTTGAAGCACTCAAGGCAAGC
TTTATTGAGGCTTAAGCAGTGGGTTCCCTAGTTAGCCAGAGAGCTCCCAGGCTCAGATCTGGTCTAACCA
GAGAGACCCAGTACAGGCAAAACGCGCTGCTTATATAGACCTCCCACCGTACACGCCTACCGCCCATTTG
CGTCAATGGGGCGGAGTTGTTACGACATTTTGGAAAGTCCCGTTGATTTTGGTGCCAAAACAAACTCCCA
TTGACGTCAATGGGGTGGAGACTTGGAAATCCCCGTGAGTCAAACCGCTATCCACGCCCATTGATGTACT
GCCAAAACCGCATCACCATGGTAATAGCGATGACTAATACGTAGATGTACTGCCAAGTAGGAAAGTCCCA
TAAGGTCATGTACTGGGCATAATGCCAGGCGGGCCATTTACCGTCATTGACGTCAATAGGGGGCGTACTT
GGCATATGATACACTTGATGTACTGCCAAGTGGGCAGTTTACCGTAAATACTCCACCCATTGACGTCAAT
GGAAAGTCCCTATTGGCGTTACTATGGGAACATACGTCATTATTGACGTCAATGGGCGGGGGTCGTTGGG
CGGTCAGCCAGGCGGGCCATTTACCGTAAGTTATGTACTAGTCAATTCGCCCTATAGTGAGTCGTATTAC
GCGCGCTCACTGGCCGTCGTTTTACAACGTCGTGACTGGGAAAACCCTGGCGTTACCCAACTTAATCGCC
TTGCAGCACATCCCCCTTTCGCCAGCTGGCGTAATAGCGAAGAGGCCCGCACCGATCGCCCTTCCCAACA
GTTGCGCAGCCTGAATGGCGAATGGG
[124 nt withheld, positions 1217-1340]
C
[91 nt withheld, positions 1342-1432]
A
[49 nt withheld, positions 1434-1482]
CCTTTGACGTTGGAGTCCACGTTCTTT
[37 nt withheld, positions 1510-1546]
ACCCTATCTCGGTCTATTCTTTTGATTTATAAGGGATTTTGCCGATTTCGGCCTATTGGTTAAAAAATGA
GCTGATTTAACAAAAATTTAACGCGAATTTTAACAAAATATTAACGCTTACAATTTAGGTGGCACTTTTC
GGGGAAATGTGCGCGGAACCCCTATTTGTTTATTTTTCTAAATACATTCAAATATGTATCCGCTCATGAG
ACAATAACCCTGATAAATGCTTCAATAATATTGAAAAAGGAAGAGTATGAGTATTCAACATTTCCGTGTC
GCCCTTATTCCCTTTTTTGCGGCATTTTGCCTTCCTGTTTTTGCTCACCCAGAAACGCTGGTGAAAGTAA
AAGATGCTGAAGATCAGTTGGGTGCACGAGTGGGTTACATCGAACTGGATCTCAACAGCGGTAAGATCCT
TGAGAGTTTTCGCCCCGAAGAACGTTTTCCAATGATGAGCACTTTTAAAGTTCTGCTATGTGGCGCGGTA
TTATCCCGTATTGACGCCGGGCAAGAGCAACTCGGTCGCCGCATACACTATTCTCAGAATGACTTGGTTG
AGTACTCACCAGTCACAGAAAAGCATCTTACGGATGGCATGACAGTAAGAGAATTATGCAGTGCTGCCAT
AACCATGAGTGATAACACTGCGGCCAACTTACTTCTGACAACGATCGGAGGACCGAAGGAGCTAACCGCT
TTTTTGCACAACATGGGGGATCATGTAACTCGCCTTGATCGTTGGGAACCGGAGCTGAATGAAGCCATAC
CAAACGACGAGCGTGACACCACGATGCCTGTAGCAATGGCAACAACGTTGCGCAAACTATTAACTGGCGA
ACTACTTACTCTAGCTTCCCGGCAACAATTAATAGACTGGATGGAGGCGGATAAAGTTGCAGGACCACTT
CTGCGCTCGGCCCTTCCGGCTGGCTGGTTTATTGCTGATAAATCTGGAGCCGGTGAGCGTGGGTCTCGCG
GTATCATTGCAGCACTGGGGCCAGATGGTAAGCCCTCCCGTATCGTAGTTATCTACACGACGGGGAGTCA
GGCAACTATGGATGAACGAAATAGACAGATCGCTGAGATAGGTGCCTCACTGATTAAGCATTGGTAACTG
TCAGACCAAGTTTACTCATATATACTTTAGATTGATTTAAAACTTCATTTTTAATTTAAAAGGATCTAGG
TGAAGATCCTTTTTGATAATCTCATGACCAAAATCCCTTAACGTGAGTTTTCGTTCCACTGAGCGTCAGA
CCCCGTAGAAAAGATCAAAGGATCTTCTTGAGATCCTTTTTTTCTGCGCGTAATCTGCTGCTTGCAAACA
AAAAAACCACCGCTACCAGCGGTGGTTTGTTTGCCGGATCAAGAGCTACCAACTCTTTTTCCGAAGGTAA
CTGGCTTCAGCAGAGCGCAGATACCAAATACTGTTCTTCTAGTGTAGCCGTAGTTAGGCCACCACTTCAA
GAACTCTGTAGCACCGCCTACATACCTCGCTCTGCTAATCCTGTTACCAGTGGCTGCTGCCAGTGGCGAT
AAGTCGTGTCTTACCGGGTTGGACTCAAGACGATAGTTACCGGATAAGGCGCAGCGGTCGGGCTGAACGG
GGGGTTCGTGCACACAGCCCAGCTTGGAGCGAACGACCTACACCGAACTGAGATACCTACAGCGTGAGCT
ATGAGAAAGCGCCACGCTTCCCGAAGGGAGAAAGGCGGACAGGTATCCGGTAAGCGGCAGGGTCGGAACA
GGAGAGCGCACGAGGGAGCTTCCAGGGGGAAACGCCTGGTATCTTTATAGTCCTGTCGGGTTTCGCCACC
TCTGACTTGAGCGTCGATTTTTGTGATGCTCGTCAGGGGGGCGGAGCCTATGGAAAAACGCCAGCAACGC
GGCCTTTTTACGGTTCCTGGCCTTTTGCTGGCCTTTTGCTCACATGTTCTTTCCTGCGTTATCCCCTGAT
TCTGTGGATAACCGTATTACCGCCTTTGAGTGAGCTGATACCGCTCGCCGCAGCCGAACGACCGAGCGCA
GCGAGTCAGTGAGCGAGGAAGCGGAAGAGCGCCCAATACGCAAACCGCCTCTCCCCGCGCGTTGGCCGAT
TCATTAATGCAGCTGGCACGACAGGTTTCCCGACTGGAAAGCGGGCAGTGAGCGCAACGCAATTAATGTG
AGTTAGCTCACTCATTAGGCACCCCAGGCTTTACACTTTATGCTCCCGGCTCGTATGTTGTGTGGAATTG
TGAGCGGATAACAATTTCACACAGGAAACAGCTATGACCATGATTACGCCAAGCGCGCAATTAACCCTCA
CTAAAGGGAACAAAAGCTTAATTAACGGCCGCCCATAGAGCCCACCGCATCCCCAGCATGCCTGCTATTG
ACTTCCCAATCCTCCCCCTTGCTGTCCTGCCCCACCCCACCCCCCAGAATAGAATGACACCTACTCAGAC
AATGCGATGCAATTTCCTCATTTTATTAGGAAAGGACAGTGGGAGTGGCACCTTCCAGGGTCAAGGAAGG
CACGGGGGAGGGGCAAACAACAGATGGCTGGCAACTAGAAGGCACAGTCGAGGCTGATCAGCGGGTTTAA
ACTGCTAGAGATTTTCCACACTGACTAAAAGGGTCTGAGGGATCTCTAGTTACCAGAGTCACACAACAGA
CGGGCACACACTACTTGAAGCACTCAAGGCAAGCTTTATTGAGGCTTAAGCAGTGGGTTCCCTAGTTAGC
CAGAGAGCTCCCAGGCTCAGATCTGGTCTAACCAGAGAGACTCTGGTCTAACCAGAGAGACCCAGTACAG
GCAAAAAGCAGATCTTGACTTCTTTGGGAGTGAATTAGCCCTTCCAGTCCCCCCTTTTCTTTTAAAAAGT
GGCTAAGATCTACAGCTGCCTTGTAAGTCATTGGTCTTAAAGGTACCTGCGGGGAGGCGGCCCAAAGGGA
GATCCGACTCGTCTGAGGGCGAAGGCGTAGACGCGGAAGAGGCCGCAGAGCCGGCAGCAGGCCGCGGGAA
GGAAGGTCCGCTGGATTGAGGGCCGAAGGGACGTAGCAGAAGGACGTCCCGCGCAGAATCCAGGTGGCAA
CACAGGCGAGCAGCCAAGGAAAGGACGATGATTTCCCCGACAACACCACGGAATTGTCAGTGCCCAACAG
CCGAGCCCCTGTCCAGCAGCGGGCAAGGCAGGCGGCGATGAGTTCCGCCGTGGCAATAGGGAGGGGGAAA
GCGAAAGTCCCGGAAAGGAGCTGACAGGTGGTGGCAATGCCCCAACCAGTGGGGGTTGCGTCAGCAAACA
CAGTGCACACCACGCCACGTTGCCTGACAACGGGCCACAACTCCTCATAAAGAGACAGCAACCAGGATTT
ATACAAGGAGGAGAAAATGAAAGCCATACGGGAAGCAATAGCATGATACAAAGGCATTAAAGCAGCGTAT
CCACATAGCGTAAAAGGAGCAACATAGTTAAGAATACCAGTCAATCTTTCACAAATTTTGTAATCCAGAG
GTTGAGCGGCCGCTCAATTAAGCTTGTGCCCCAGTTTGCTAGGGAGGTCGCAGTATCTGGCCACTGCCAC
CTCGTGCTGCTCGACGTAGGTCTCGTTGTTGGCCTCCTTGATTCTTTCCAGTCTGTAGTCCACATAGTAG
ACGCCAGGCATCTTGAGGTTCTTAGCGGGTTTCTTGGATCTATATGTGGTCTTGATGTTTGCGATCAGAT
GGCTCCCGCCCACGAGCTTCAGGGCCATGTCGTTTCTGCCTTCCAGGCCGCCGTCAGCGGGGTACAGCGT
CTCGGTGAAGGCCTCCCAGCCGAGTGTTTTCTTCTGCATCACAGGGCCGTTGGATGTGAAGTTCACCCCT
CTGATCTTGACGTTGTAGATGAGGCAGCCGTCCTGGAGGCTGGTGTCCTGGGTAGCGGTCAGCACGCCCC
CGTCCTCGTATGTGGTGACTCTCTCCCATGTGAAGCCCTCAGGGAAGGACTGCTTGAAGAAGTCGGGGAT
GCCCTGGGTGTGGTTGATGAAGGTCTTGCTGCCGTAGAGGAAGCTAGTAGCCAGGATGTCGAAGGCGAAG
GGGAGAGGGCCGCCCTCGACCACCTTGATTCTCATGGTCTGGGTGCCCTCGTAGGGCTTGCCTTCGCCCT
CGGATGTGCACTTGAAGTGATGGTTGTCCACGGTGCCCTCCATGTACAGCTTCATGTGCATGTTCTCCTT
AATCAGCTCGCTCATTGGGCCAGGATTCTCCTCCACGTCACCGCATGTTAGGAGACTTCCTCTGCCCTCT
CCTCCGGACCCGCCGCCGGCACCGGGCTTGCGGGTCATGCACCAGGTGCGCGGTCCTTCGGGCACCTCGA
CGTCGGCGGTGACGGTGAAGCCGAGCCGCTCGTAGAAGGGGAGGTTGCGGGGCGCGGAGGTCTCCAGGAA
GGCGGGCACCCCGGCGCGCTCGGCCGCCTCCACTCCGGGGAGCACGACGGCGCTGCCCAGACCCTTGCCC
TGGTGGTCGGGCGAGACGCCGACGGTGGCCAGGAACCACGCGGGCTCCTTGGGCCGGTGCGGCGCCAGGA
GGCCTTCCATCTGTTGCTGCGCGGCCAGCCGGGAACCGCTCAACTCGGCCATGCGCGGGCCGATCTCGGC
GAACACCGCCCCCGCTTCGACGCTCTCCGGCGTGGTCCAGACCGCCACCGCGGCGCCGTCGTCCGCGACC
CACACCTTGCCGATGTCGAGCCCGACGCGCGTGAGGAAGAGTTCTTGCAGCTCGGTGACCCGCTCGATGT
GGCGGTCCGGATCGACGGTGTGGCGCGTGGCGGGGTAGTCGGCGAACGCGGCGGCGAGGGTGCGTACGGC
CCTGGGGACGTCGTCGCGGGTGGCGAGGCGCACCGTGGGCTTGTACTCGGTCATGGTAAGCTTCAGCTGC
TCGAGATCTAGATGGATGCAGGTCGAAAGGCCCGGAGATGAGGAAGAGGAGAACAGCGCGGCAGACGTGC
GCTTTTGAAGCGTGCAGAATGCCGGGCCTCCGGAGGACCTTCGGGCGCCCGCCCCGCCCCTGAGCCCGCC
CCTGAGCCCGCCCCCGGACCCACCCCTTCCCAGCCTCTGAGCCCAGAAAGCGAAGGAGCAAAGCTGCTAT
TGGCCGCTGCCCCAAAGGCCTACCCGCTTCCATTGCTCAGCGGTGCTGTCCATCTGCACGAGACTAGTGA
GACGTGCTACTTCCATTTGTCACGTCCTGCACGACGCGAGCTGCGGGGCGGGGGGGAACTTCCTGACTAG
GGGAGGAGTAGAAGGTGGCGCGAAGGGGCCACCAAAGAACGGAGCCGGTTGGCGCCTACCGGTGGATGTG
GAATGTGTGCGAGGCCAGAGGCCACTTGTGTAGCGCCAAGTGCCCAGCGGGGCTGCTAAAGCGCATGCTC
CAGACTGCCTTGGGAAAAGCGCCTCCCCTACCCGGTAGAATTGGATCCAAAAAAAGCACCGACTCGGTGC
CACTTTTTCAAGTTGATAACGGACTAGCCTTATTTAAACTTGCTATGCTGTTTCCAGCATAGCTCTTAAA
CGGAGTCAAAGACTGCTGCCCGGTGTTTCGTCCTTTCCACAAGATATATAAAGCCAAGAAATCGAAATAC
TTTCAAGTTACGGTAAGCATATGATAGTCCATTTTAAAACATAATTTTAAAACTGCAAACTACCCAAGAA
ATTATTACTTTCTACGTCACGTATTTTGTACTAATATCTTTGTGTTTACAGTCAAATTAATTCTAATTAT
CTCTCTAACAGCCTTGTATCGTATATGCAAATATGAAGGAATCATGGGAAATAGGCCCTCTTCCTGCCCG
ACCTTGGACGCGTAGGGCCCGGTACTAACCAAACTGGATCTCTGCTGTCCCTGTAATAAACCCGAAAATT
TTGAATTTTTGTAATTTGTTTTTGTAATTCTTTAGTTTGTATGTCTGTTGCTATTATGTCTACTATTCTT
TCCCCTGCACTGTACCCCCCAATCCCCCCTTTTCTTTTAAAATTGTGGATGAATACTGCCATTTGTCTGC
AGAATTGGCGCACGCAGTGCCGATCCGTTCACTAATCGAATGGATCTGTCTCTGTCTCTCTCTCCACCTT
CTTCTTCTATTCCTTCGGGCCTGTCGGGTCCCCTCGGGGTTGGGAGGTGGGTCTGAAACGATAATGGTGA
ATATCCCTGCCTAACTCTATTCACTATAGAAAGTACAGCAAAAACTATTCTTAAACCTACCAAGCCTCCT
ACTATCATTATGAATAATTTTATATACCACAGCCAATTTGTTATGTTAAACCAATTCCACAAACTTGCCC
ATTTATCTAATTCCAATAATTCTTGTTCATTCTTTTCTTGCTGGTTTTGCGATTCTTCAATTAAGGAGTG
TATTAAGCTTGTGTAATTGTTAATTTCTCTGTCCCACTCCATCCAGGTCGTGTGATTCCAAATCTGTTCC
AGAGATTTATTACTCCAACTAGCATTCCAAGGCACAGCAGTGGTGCAAATGAGTTTTCCAGAGCAACCCC
AAATCCCCAGGAGCTGTTGATCCTTTAGGTATCTTTCCACAGCCAGGATTCTTGCCTGGAGCTGCTTGAT
GCCCCAGACTGTGAGTTGCAACAGATGCTGTTGCGCCTCAATAGCCCTCAGCAAATTGTTCTGCTGCTGC
ACTATACCAGACAATAATTGTCTGGCCTGTACCGTCAGCGTCATTGACGCTGCGCCCATAGTGCTTCCTG
CTGCTCCCAAGAACCCAAGGAACAAAGCTCCTATTCCCACTGCTCTTTTTTCTCTCTGCACCACTCTTCT
CTTTGCCTTGGTGGGTGCTACTCCTAATGGTTCAATTTTTACTACTTTATATTTATATAATTCACTTCTC
CAATTGTCCCTCATATCTCCTCCTCCAGGTCTGAAGATCAGCGCGGCCGGCCGCTTGCTGTGCGGTGGTC
TTACTTTTGTTTTGCTCTTCCTCTATCTTGTCTAAAGCTTCCTTGGTGTCTTTTATCTCTATCCTTTGAT
GCACACAATAGAGGGTTGCTACTGTATTATATAATGATCTAAGTTCTTCTGATCCTGTCTGAAGGGATGG
TTGTAGCTGTCCCAGTATTTGTCTACAGCCTTCT
